>Addgene plasmid #31449 | pRLCon183-221_850-1207 | depositor full sequence | sequence record 14400 | Author sequence
TCAATATTGGCCATTAGCCATATTATTCATTGGTTATATAGCATAAATCAATATTGGCTATTGGCCATTG
CATACGTTGTATCTATATCATAATATGTACATTTATATTGGCTCATGTCCAATATGACCGCCATGTTGGC
ATTGATTATTGACTAGTTATTAATAGTAATCAATTACGGGGTCATTAGTTCATAGCCCATATATGGAGTT
CCGCGTTACATAACTTACGGTAAATGGCCCGCCTGGCTGACCGCCCAACGACCCCCGCCCATTGACGTCA
ATAATGACGTATGTTCCCATAGTAACGCCAATAGGGACTTTCCATTGACGTCAATGGGTGGAGTATTTAC
GGTAAACTGCCCACTTGGCAGTACATCAAGTGTATCATATGCCAAGTCCGCCCCCTATTGACGTCAATGA
CGGTAAATGGCCCGCCTGGCATTATGCCCAGTACATGACCTTACGGGACTTTCCTACTTGGCAGTACATC
TACGTATTAGTCATCGCTATTACCATGGTGATGCGGTTTTGGCAGTACACCAATGGGCGTGGATAGCGGT
TTGACTCACGGGGATTTCCAAGTCTCCACCCCATTGACGTCAATGGGAGTTTGTTTTGGCACCAAAATCA
ACGGGACTTTCCAAAATGTCGTAACAACTGCGATCGCCCGCCCCGTTGACGCAAATGGGCGGTAGGCGTG
TACGGTGGGAGGTCTATATAAGCAGAGCTCGTTTAGTGAACCGTCAGATCACTAGAAGCTTTATTGCGGT
AGTTTATCACAGTTAAATTGCTAACGCAGTCAGTGCTTCTGACACAACAGTCTCGAACTTAAGCTGCAGT
GACTCTCTTAAGGTAGCCTTGCAGAAGTTGGTCGTGAGGCACTGGGCAGGTAAGTATCAAGGTTACAAGA
CAGGTTTAAGGAGACCAATAGAAACTGGGCTTGTCGAGACAGAGAAGACTCTTGCGTTTCTGATAGGCAC
CTATTGGTCTTACTGACATCCACTTTGCCTTTCTCTCCACAGGTGTCCACTCCCAGTTCAATTACAGCTC
TTAAGGCTAGAGTACTTAATACGACTCACTATAGGCTAGCCACCATGGCTTCCAAGGTGTACGACCCCGA
GCAACGCAAACGCATGATCACTGGGCCTCAGTGGTGGGCTCGCTGCAAGCAAATGAACGTGCTGGACTCC
TTCATCAACTACTATGATTCCGAGAAGCACGCCGAGAACGCCGTGATTTTTCTGCATGGTAACGCTGCCT
CCAGCTACCTGTGGAGGCACGTCGTGCCTCACATCGAGCCCGTGGCTAGATGCATCATCCCTGATCTGAT
CGGAATGGGTAAGTCCGGCAAGAGCGGGAATGGCTCATATCGCCTCCTGGATCACTACAAGTACCTCACC
GCTTGGTTCGAGCTGCTGAACCTTCCAAAGAAAATCATCTTTGTGGGCCACGACTGGGGGGCTTGTCTGG
CCTTTCACTACTCCTACGAGCACCAAGACAAGATCAAGGCCATCGTCCATGCTGAGAGTGTCGTGGACGT
GATCGAGTCCTGGGACGAGTGGCCTGACATCGAGGAGGATATCGCCCTGATCAAGAGCGAAGAGGGCGAG
AAAATGGTGCTTGAGAATAACTTCTTCGTCGAGACCATGCTCCCAAGCAAGATCATGCGGAAACTGGAGC
CTGAGGAGTTCGCTGCCTACCTGGAGCCATTCAAGGAGAAGGGCGAGGTTAGACGGCCTACCCTCTCCTG
GCCTCGCGAGATCCCTCTCGTTAAGGGAGGCAAGCCCGACGTCGTCCAGATTGTCCGCAACTACAACGCC
TACCTTCGGGCCAGCGACGATCTGCCTAAGATGTTCATCGAGTCCGACCCTGGGTTCTTTTCCAACGCTA
TTGTCGAGGGAGCTAAGAAGTTCCCTAACACCGAGTTCGTGAAGGTGAAGGGCCTCCACTTCAGCCAGGA
GGACGCTCCAGATGAAATGGGTAAGTACATCAAGAGCTTCGTGGAGCGCGTGCTGAAGAACGAGCAGTAA
TTCTAGGAATTCTGCTCTGGATAACAAGACTTTGACTTGGGGAGACCTCTCGAGCTAGATGGCTGGTAGA
GCAGGTGAGATGGGACATTCCAAAGAACAGCCTGAGCCAAGGCCTAGTGGTAGTAAGAATCTAGCAAGAA
TTGAGGAAGAATGGTGTGGGAGAGGGATGATGAAGAGAGAGAGGGCCTGCTGGAGAGCATAGGGTCTGGA
ACACCAGGCTGAGGTCCTGATCAGCTTCAAGGAGTATGCAGGGAGCTGGGCTTCCAGAAAATGAACACAG
CAGTTCTGCAGAGGACGGGAGGCTGGAAGCTGGGAGGTCAGGTGGGGTGGATGATATAATGCGGGTGAGA
GTAATGAGGCTTGGGGCTGGAGAGGACAAGATGGGTAAACCCTCACATCAGAGTGACATCCAGGAGGGCG
GCCGCTTCCCTTTAGTGAGGGTTAATGCTTCGAGCAGACATGATAAGATACATTGATGAGTTTGGACAAA
CCACAACTAGAATGCAGTGAAAAAAATGCTTTATTTGTGAAATTTGTGATGCTATTGCTTTATTTGTAAC
CATTATAAGCTGCAATAAACAAGTTAACAACAACAATTGCATTCATTTTATGTTTCAGGTTCAGGGGGAG
ATGTGGGAGGTTTTTTAAAGCAAGTAAAACCTCTACAAATGTGGTAAAATCCGATAAGGATCGATCCGGG
CTGGCGTAATAGCGAAGAGGCCCGCACCGATCGCCCTTCCCAACAGTTGCGCAGCCTGAATGGCGAATGG
[124 nt withheld, positions 2801-2924]
C
[91 nt withheld, positions 2926-3016]
A
[49 nt withheld, positions 3018-3066]
CCTTTGACGTTGGAGTCCACGTTCTTT
[37 nt withheld, positions 3094-3130]
ACCCTATCTCGGTCTATTCTTTTGATTTATAAGGGATTTTGCCGATTTCGGCCTATTGGTTAAAAAATGA
GCTGATTTAACAAAAATTTAACGCGAATTTTAACAAAATATTAACGCTTACAATTTCCTGATGCGGTATT
TTCTCCTTACGCATCTGTGCGGTATTTCACACCGCATACGCGGATCTGCGCAGCACCATGGCCTGAAATA
ACCTCTGAAAGAGGAACTTGGTTAGGTACCTTCTGAGGCGGAAAGAACCAGCTGTGGAATGTGTGTCAGT
TAGGGTGTGGAAAGTCCCCAGGCTCCCCAGCAGGCAGAAGTATGCAAAGCATGCATCTCAATTAGTCAGC
AACCAGGTGTGGAAAGTCCCCAGGCTCCCCAGCAGGCAGAAGTATGCAAAGCATGCATCTCAATTAGTCA
GCAACCATAGTCCCGCCCCTAACTCCGCCCATCCCGCCCCTAACTCCGCCCAGTTCCGCCCATTCTCCGC
CCCATGGCTGACTAATTTTTTTTATTTATGCAGAGGCCGAGGCCGCCTCGGCCTCTGAGCTATTCCAGAA
GTAGTGAGGAGGCTTTTTTGGAGGCCTAGGCTTTTGCAAAAAGCTTGATTCTTCTGACACAACAGTCTCG
AACTTAAGGCTAGAGCCACCATGATTGAACAAGATGGATTGCACGCAGGTTCTCCGGCCGCTTGGGTGGA
GAGGCTATTCGGCTATGACTGGGCACAACAGACAATCGGCTGCTCTGATGCCGCCGTGTTCCGGCTGTCA
GCGCAGGGGCGCCCGGTTCTTTTTGTCAAGACCGACCTGTCCGGTGCCCTGAATGAACTGCAGGACGAGG
CAGCGCGGCTATCGTGGCTGGCCACGACGGGCGTTCCTTGCGCAGCTGTGCTCGACGTTGTCACTGAAGC
GGGAAGGGACTGGCTGCTATTGGGCGAAGTGCCGGGGCAGGATCTCCTGTCATCTCACCTTGCTCCTGCC
GAGAAAGTATCCATCATGGCTGATGCAATGCGGCGGCTGCATACGCTTGATCCGGCTACCTGCCCATTCG
ACCACCAAGCGAAACATCGCATCGAGCGAGCACGTACTCGGATGGAAGCCGGTCTTGTCGATCAGGATGA
TCTGGACGAAGAGCATCAGGGGCTCGCGCCAGCCGAACTGTTCGCCAGGCTCAAGGCGCGCATGCCCGAC
GGCGAGGATCTCGTCGTGACCCATGGCGATGCCTGCTTGCCGAATATCATGGTGGAAAATGGCCGCTTTT
CTGGATTCATCGACTGTGGCCGGCTGGGTGTGGCGGACCGCTATCAGGACATAGCGTTGGCTACCCGTGA
TATTGCTGAAGAGCTTGGCGGCGAATGGGCTGACCGCTTCCTCGTGCTTTACGGTATCGCCGCTCCCGAT
TCGCAGCGCATCGCCTTCTATCGCCTTCTTGACGAGTTCTTCTGAGCGGGACTCTGGGGTTCGAAATGAC
CGACCAAGCGACGCCCAACCTGCCATCACGATGGCCGCAATAAAATATCTTTATTTTCATTACATCTGTG
TGTTGGTTTTTTGTGTGAATCGATAGCGATAAGGATCCGCGTATGGTGCACTCTCAGTACAATCTGCTCT
GATGCCGCATAGTTAAGCCAGCCCCGACACCCGCCAACACCCGCTGACGCGCCCTGACGGGCTTGTCTGC
TCCCGGCATCCGCTTACAGACAAGCTGTGACCGTCTCCGGGAGCTGCATGTGTCAGAGGTTTTCACCGTC
ATCACCGAAACGCGCGAGACGAAAGGGCCTCGTGATACGCCTATTTTTATAGGTTAATGTCATGATAATA
ATGGTTTCTTAGACGTCAGGTGGCACTTTTCGGGGAAATGTGCGCGGAACCCCTATTTGTTTATTTTTCT
AAATACATTCAAATATGTATCCGCTCATGAGACAATAACCCTGATAAATGCTTCAATAATATTGAAAAAG
GAAGAGTATGAGTATTCAACATTTCCGTGTCGCCCTTATTCCCTTTTTTGCGGCATTTTGCCTTCCTGTT
TTTGCTCACCCAGAAACGCTGGTGAAAGTAAAAGATGCTGAAGATCAGTTGGGTGCACGAGTGGGTTACA
TCGAACTGGATCTCAACAGCGGTAAGATCCTTGAGAGTTTTCGCCCCGAAGAACGTTTTCCAATGATGAG
CACTTTTAAAGTTCTGCTATGTGGCGCGGTATTATCCCGTATTGACGCCGGGCAAGAGCAACTCGGTCGC
CGCATACACTATTCTCAGAATGACTTGGTTGAGTACTCACCAGTCACAGAAAAGCATCTTACGGATGGCA
TGACAGTAAGAGAATTATGCAGTGCTGCCATAACCATGAGTGATAACACTGCGGCCAACTTACTTCTGAC
AACGATCGGAGGACCGAAGGAGCTAACCGCTTTTTTGCACAACATGGGGGATCATGTAACTCGCCTTGAT
CGTTGGGAACCGGAGCTGAATGAAGCCATACCAAACGACGAGCGTGACACCACGATGCCTGTAGCAATGG
CAACAACGTTGCGCAAACTATTAACTGGCGAACTACTTACTCTAGCTTCCCGGCAACAATTAATAGACTG
GATGGAGGCGGATAAAGTTGCAGGACCACTTCTGCGCTCGGCCCTTCCGGCTGGCTGGTTTATTGCTGAT
AAATCTGGAGCCGGTGAGCGTGGGTCTCGCGGTATCATTGCAGCACTGGGGCCAGATGGTAAGCCCTCCC
GTATCGTAGTTATCTACACGACGGGGAGTCAGGCAACTATGGATGAACGAAATAGACAGATCGCTGAGAT
AGGTGCCTCACTGATTAAGCATTGGTAACTGTCAGACCAAGTTTACTCATATATACTTTAGATTGATTTA
AAACTTCATTTTTAATTTAAAAGGATCTAGGTGAAGATCCTTTTTGATAATCTCATGACCAAAATCCCTT
AACGTGAGTTTTCGTTCCACTGAGCGTCAGACCCCGTAGAAAAGATCAAAGGATCTTCTTGAGATCCTTT
TTTTCTGCGCGTAATCTGCTGCTTGCAAACAAAAAAACCACCGCTACCAGCGGTGGTTTGTTTGCCGGAT
CAAGAGCTACCAACTCTTTTTCCGAAGGTAACTGGCTTCAGCAGAGCGCAGATACCAAATACTGTTCTTC
TAGTGTAGCCGTAGTTAGGCCACCACTTCAAGAACTCTGTAGCACCGCCTACATACCTCGCTCTGCTAAT
CCTGTTACCAGTGGCTGCTGCCAGTGGCGATAAGTCGTGTCTTACCGGGTTGGACTCAAGACGATAGTTA
CCGGATAAGGCGCAGCGGTCGGGCTGAACGGGGGGTTCGTGCACACAGCCCAGCTTGGAGCGAACGACCT
ACACCGAACTGAGATACCTACAGCGTGAGCTATGAGAAAGCGCCACGCTTCCCGAAGGGAGAAAGGCGGA
CAGGTATCCGGTAAGCGGCAGGGTCGGAACAGGAGAGCGCACGAGGGAGCTTCCAGGGGGAAACGCCTGG
TATCTTTATAGTCCTGTCGGGTTTCGCCACCTCTGACTTGAGCGTCGATTTTTGTGATGCTCGTCAGGGG
GGCGGAGCCTATGGAAAAACGCCAGCAACGCGGCCTTTTTACGGTTCCTGGCCTTTTGCTGGCCTTTTGC
TCACATGGCTCGACAGATCT
Features (pLannotate 1.2.2; 19 found; start..end, strand, type, name):
    140..517     +  enhancer       CMV enhancer: human cytomegalovirus immediate early enhancer
    518..729     +  promoter       CMV promoter: human cytomegalovirus (CMV) immediate early promoter
    890..1022    +  intron         chimeric intron: chimera between introns from human β-globin and immunoglobulin heavy chain genes
   1067..1085    +  promoter       T7 promoter: promoter for bacteriophage T7 RNA polymerase
   1095..2030    +  CDS            hRluc: Renilla luciferase human codon-optimized
   2459..2476    -  promoter       T3 promoter (fragment): promoter for bacteriophage T3 RNA polymerase
   2494..2615    -  polyA_signal   SV40 poly(A) signal: SV40 polyadenylation signal
   2638..2706    -  CDS            large T antigen (fragment): large T antigen from SV40 (simian virus 40)
   2730..2797    +  CDS            lacZα (fragment): LacZα fragment of β-galactosidase; lacZ fragment
   2801..3229    +  rep_origin     f1 ori (sequence partly withheld): f1 bacteriophage origin of replication; arrow indicates direction of (+) strand synthesis
   3257..3308    -  misc_feature   bom (fragment): basis of mobility region from pBR322
   3373..3730    +  promoter       SV40 promoter: SV40 enhancer and early promoter
   3781..4572    +  CDS            neo: KKA2_KLEPN - Also known as kan, nptII. Experimental evidence at protein level: Swiss-Prot protein existence level 1. Resistance to kanamycin, neomycin, paromomycin, ribostamycin, butirosin and gentamicin B. From Klebsiella pneumoniae.
   4639..4687    +  polyA_signal   poly(A) signal: synthetic polyadenylation signal
   4707..4761    -  misc_feature   bom (fragment): basis of mobility region from pBR322
   4863..4898    -  CDS            rop (fragment): Rop protein, which maintains plasmids at low copy number; rop
   4993..5097    +  promoter       AmpR promoter: bla
   5098..5958    +  CDS            AmpR: β-lactamase; bla; confers resistance to ampicillin, carbenicillin, and related antibiotics
   6129..6717    +  rep_origin     ori: high-copy-number ColE1/pMB1/pBR322/pUC origin of replication
