[The description below was written by a language model from this plasmid's Addgene catalogue record and pLannotate feature annotations shown in this document.]
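Description:
pRLCon183-221_850-1207 is a mammalian-expression Renilla luciferase reporter built on the pRL-Con backbone, made to test the regulatory activity of parts of the human HNF4A 3' untranslated region. It is propagated in E. coli as a high-copy plasmid through a ColE1/pUC-type origin and selected with ampicillin through the β-lactamase gene. An f1 origin is also present. A separate cassette, in which the SV40 enhancer/early promoter drives a neomycin phosphotransferase gene followed by a synthetic poly(A) signal, would in principle allow G418 selection in mammalian cells, although the record does not say it is used that way.

The reporter unit consists of the CMV immediate-early enhancer and promoter, a chimeric β-globin/immunoglobulin intron that promotes efficient mRNA processing, a T7 promoter, and a human codon-optimised Renilla luciferase (hRluc) coding sequence. The HNF4A 3'UTR fragments were cloned between EcoRI and NotI sites. They are not annotated in the feature table, but presumably occupy the unannotated stretch between the end of hRluc and the T3 promoter fragment and SV40 polyadenylation signal, where they would form part of the luciferase transcript's 3'UTR. The name suggests that two segments of the UTR (positions 183–221 and 850–1207) are combined, whereas the catalogue lists the insert as 358 bp, which matches the second segment alone.

According to the depositor's comments, the construct measures the regulatory potential of the "balancer" element and "negative element A" of the HNF4A 3'UTR, with luciferase activity as the readout. It belongs to a systematic dissection of this UTR that included miRNA target sites. Small discrepancies between the depositor's sequence and the repository's quality-control sequence are noted but are not expected to affect function.
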