Addgene plasmid #31449: pRLCon183-221_850-1207
Depositing lab: Gerhart Ryffel. Depositing organization: Universitaetsklinikum Essen. Publication: A systematic analysis of the 3'UTR of HNF4A mRNA reveals an interplay of regulatory elements including miRNA target sites. Wirsing A, Senkel S, Klein-Hitpass L, Ryffel GU. PLoS One. 2011;6(11):e27438. Epub 2011 Nov 30. 10.1371/journal.pone.0027438 PubMed 22140441.
Backbone
  Vector backbone: pRL-Con
  Backbone size w/o insert (bp): 6380
  Vector type: Mammalian Expression, Luciferase
Growth in bacteria
  Bacterial resistance: Ampicillin, 100 μg/mL
  Growth temperature: 37°C
  Growth strain: DH5alpha
  Copy number: High Copy
Gene/Insert
  Gene/Insert name: HNF4A 3'UTR fragments
  Species: H. sapiens (human)
  Insert size (bp): 358
  Entrez Gene: HNF4A (a.k.a. FRTS4, HNF4, HNF4a7, HNF4a8, HNF4a9, HNF4alpha, MODY, MODY1, NR2A1, NR2A21, TCF, TCF-14, TCF14)
  Cloning method: Restriction Enzyme; 5′ cloning site EcoRI (not destroyed); 3′ cloning site NotI (not destroyed)
  Sequencing primers: 5′ taacaccgagttcgtgaaggtg
Terms and licenses: Academic/Nonprofit Terms; Industry Terms: Not Available to Industry
Depositor comments: To measure regulatory potential of 3'UTR: balancer and negative element A Please note that there are some small discrepancies between Addgene's quality control sequence and the assembled sequence from the depositor. These discrepancies should not affect the function of the plasmid.
How to cite: pRLCon183-221_850-1207 was a gift from Gerhart Ryffel (Addgene plasmid # 31449 ; http://n2t.net/addgene:31449 ; RRID:Addgene_31449)
