>Addgene plasmid #31449 | pRLCon183-221_850-1207 | addgene partial sequence | sequence record 37146 | EBV-rev 5'-GTGGTTTGTCCAAACTCATC-3'
GNNGNNGAGATTACCCTCACTAAAGGGAAGCGGCCGCCCTCCTGGATGTCACTCTGATGTGAGGGTTTAC
CCATCTTGTCCTCTCCAGCCCCAAGCCTCATTACTCTCACCCACATTATATCATCCACCCCACCTGACCT
CCCAGCTTCCAGCCTCCCGTCCTCTGCAGAACTGCTGTGTTCATTTTCTGGAAGCCCAGCTCCCTGCATA
CTCCTTGAAGCTGATCAGGACCTCAGCCTGGTGTTCCAGACCCTATGCTCTCCAGCAGGCCCTCTCTCTC
TTCATCATCCCTCTCCCACACCATTCTTCCTCAATTCTTGCTAGATTCTTACTACCACTAGGCCTTGGCT
CAGGCTGTTCTTTGGAATGTCCCATCTCACCTGCTCTACCAGCCATCTAGCTCGAGAGGTCTCCCCAAGT
CAAAGTCTTGTTATCCAGAGCAGAATTCCTAGAATTACTGCTCGTTCTTCAGCACGCGCTCCACGAAGCT
CTTGATGTACTTACCCATTTCATCTGGAGCGTCCTCCTGGCTGAAGTGGAGGCCCTTCACCTTCACGAAC
TCGGTGTTAGGGAACTTCTTAGCTCCCTCGACAATAGCGTTGGAAAAGAACCCAGGGTCGGACTCGATGA
ACATCTTAGGCAGATCGTCGCTGGCCCGAAGGTAGGCGTTGTAGTTGCGGACAATCTGGACGACGTCGGG
CTTGCCTCCCTTAACGAGAGGGATCTCGCGAGGCCAGGAGAGGGTAGGCCGTCTAACCTCGCCCTTCTCC
TTGAATGGCTCCAGGTAGGCAGCGAACTCCTCAGGCTCCAGTTTCCGCATGATCTTGCTTGGGAGCATGG
TCTCGACGAAGAAGTTATTCTCAAGCACCATTTTCTCGCCCTCTTCGCTCTTGATCAGGG
